>Addgene plasmid #29125 | pEMS1243 | addgene partial sequence | sequence record 38711 | EGFP-N 5'-CGTCGCCGTCCAGCTCGACCAG-3'
GCTCCTCGCCCTTGCTCACCATGGTGGCGGAAGTTCCTATACCTTTTGAAGAATAGGAACTTCGGAATAG
GAACTTCGGCGCGCCTCTGAAACTCGTCGTTGCTGGGGCACCACGCGCTCCCACCTTTTATAGTGAGCCC
GAGCCCCCGTGCAGGAAAGAGGGAGGAGGCGAAGAAGGAAGGGGGTGTGGAGGAGGGCCCGGGTCAACCG
TCTGTAGGCAGCGCTCCGCCGGCGCTTGACGTCAATGCCCGCCGGGTTCCAGGCGCCTGGGAACGAGGCT
CTGCGCACAGATGGGCTAGAGCGCAGAGAACAGGACCCTGCGCCCCCAAAGGCTGTCAGTCTCACGGCAA
GGGATGCTCCCCGAGGGGCCTGAGCTGAAGCCGAGGGGCTAGAGGTGAGGGACGGGAAGCGGGAGGGGCC
TAGGAAATGGAAAATGCCTTCGGGTCAATGCACAGGCAGGAGAGTCGTTTCCCAACACCTAGCAGTGGTG
ACAGCTGCAACATCCACCTCGCCAGCCCTGCCTTGCCTCGCACCCCAACCCCAAGTGTGGCGGTGAGAAG
GGGGTGTTGCCTCCAGACAGCCACATTTGCTGAGCACCTTACTCTGTGGGGTAGGGGAAGCAAACATACT
ATACAAAAGAAAGAGAAATAGTGGCCCTCCACGTGATGGGTTCTATGATGGAATCTGTGTGACAATAGTT
AAAAGAAGAGAGGGAAAACAGACAAACCCGGATTCAGCAGTGGTGTTGGAAGTGCAGAGAGCCAGGCTCT
GGTTCCCATCCTGGCTACACCACGTAAAAGTTGTATGACTTTGAACAAAATGAAGAACCTCTCCAAGCCT
CAGCTTTCTCTTTTGTA
