>Addgene plasmid #29125 | pEMS1243 | addgene partial sequence | sequence record 39286 | pEMS1307-fwd 5'-ccgcacgtctaagaaaccat-3'
AAATAGGCGTATCACGAGGCCCTTTCGTCTTCAAGAATTAATTCCGATCATATTCAATAACCCTTAATGA
ATTCGAGCTCCTAGGCCGGCCGCACCTCGCTGAAATTGAGGATGTTTTACTGTTGAACAAGACTTGGTTG
GGGTGAGGGATGGGAGAGGAGGGTTAATGGTTAACAAAGTAGTCTGATATTTGGGAAATACGACAACCTA
AGAGGCCAGTGTTATTCTGAGTTACATAGGAACAGAAATTATTCACAACTGAAGGAGAAAGGAAGGGAGA
GAGAAATACTAAAGCTTAGGAAAAAACATCACTGTGGTGTTAAATTCTGCCATGACCTTCTCATTACTTA
AAATCTTAGGGCTCTAGGGTTCTAATTTAGTAATATTGAACACATATGTTTTAAGGGGTGTGTGTGTGTG
TTTTCTTTTTTCCAAGAACAATACAGACATCGTTTTCTTGCCAAGTCACAAATCAATTGATGGGTTATTT
TTATAGTGAAAAGTTCAGGACTCCAAGAGTTAGGCATGAGTAAGAAGAGGTTTTTAAAATGTTCTCAGAT
AGCAGTATGTTGTAAGTAGATCTTGCTGGCACTGGTTTCTTGGCTGTCTGCTTATGAGATTTCTTTACTT
GAGCTATTTCAAAGAGCAGGACTGGAGGCCTACTCTATCTCAGAAAAGATGATTAAGAGAGATTTGTTCA
CATTAAATCTCCAAAGACCCATCCTGGCCATTGCTTCTCTTTCATGAGGTGACCTGCCTCCCTTTTCTAT
ATCTGGGGTGAGAAGTAGTAGTTAAATTCCATATGATTTTAA
