[The description below was written by a language model from this plasmid's Addgene catalogue record.]
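Description:
pEMS1243 is a Pleiades Promoter Project plasmid built on the large pEMS1307 backbone (about 16.5 kb without insert). It carries the human MiniPromoter Ple18, a roughly 3.3 kb regulatory element derived from the CARTPT gene, which encodes the cocaine- and amphetamine-regulated transcript protein precursor. The plasmid is maintained in E. coli as a high-copy construct under ampicillin selection. The record does not list the origin of replication or the other backbone elements, and no feature table is available to show what else the backbone contains.

The Ple18 element was inserted by restriction cloning between FseI and AscI sites, upstream of a backbone-encoded EGFP-NLS reporter. Although the catalogue lists EGFP-NLS as a C-terminal tag, the insert is a promoter rather than a coding sequence, so the arrangement is best read as a MiniPromoter driving a nuclear-localised green fluorescent protein. The nuclear localisation signal concentrates fluorescence in the nucleus, which makes it easier to identify and count individual expressing cells in dense tissue.

The construct belongs to a toolbox of compact human promoters designed to drive selective expression in particular brain regions or cell types. Here the aim would presumably be to reproduce aspects of the CARTPT expression pattern. The record explicitly states that reporter expression under the control of this MiniPromoter has not been tested, so its activity and specificity should be regarded as unvalidated. The record also does not say how the construct is meant to be delivered into mammalian cells or animals.
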