Addgene plasmid #29125: pEMS1243
Purpose: Expression of the reporter gene under the control of the MiniPromoter in this plasmid has not been tested
Depositing lab: Elizabeth Simpson. Depositing organization: University of British Columbia. Publication: A regulatory toolbox of MiniPromoters to drive selective expression in the brain. Portales-Casamar E, Swanson DJ, Liu L, de Leeuw CN, Banks KG, Ho Sui SJ, Fulton DL, Ali J, Amirabbasi M, Arenillas DJ, Babyak N, Black SF, Bonaguro RJ, Brauer E, Candido TR, Castellarin M, Chen J, Chen Y, Cheng JC, Chopra V, Docking TR, Dreolini L, D'Souza CA, Flynn EK, Glenn R, Hatakka K, Hearty TG, Imanian B, Jiang S, Khorasan-zadeh S, Komljenovic I, Laprise S, Liao NY, Lim JS, Lithwick S, Liu F, Liu J, Lu M, McConechy M, McLeod AJ, Milisavljevic M, Mis J, O'Connor K, Palma B, Palmquist DL, Schmouth JF, Swanson MI, Tam B, Ticoll A, Turner JL, Varhol R, Vermeulen J, Watkins RF, Wilson G, Wong BK, Wong SH, Wong TY, Yang GS, Ypsilanti AR, Jones SJ, Holt RA, Goldowitz D, Wasserman WW, Simpson EM. Proc Natl Acad Sci U S A. 2010 Sep 21. 107(38):16589-94. 10.1073/pnas.1009158107 PubMed 20807748.
Backbone
  Vector backbone: pEMS1307
  Backbone size w/o insert (bp): 16482
  Vector type: Pleiades Promoter Project [sic, Pleaides Plieades]
Growth in bacteria
  Bacterial resistance: Ampicillin, 100 μg/mL
  Growth temperature: 37°C
  Growth strain: DH5alpha
  Growth instructions: DH10B
  Copy number: High Copy
Gene/Insert
  Gene/Insert name: Ple18 (alt names: CARTPT; Cocaine- and amphetamine-regulated transcript protein precursor)
  Species: H. sapiens (human)
  Insert size (bp): 3300
  Entrez Gene: CARTPT (a.k.a. CART)
  Tag / fusion protein: EGFP-NLS (C terminal on backbone)
  Cloning method: Restriction Enzyme; 5′ cloning site FseI (unknown if destroyed); 3′ cloning site AscI (unknown if destroyed)
  Sequencing primers: 5′ Unknown
Terms and licenses: Academic/Nonprofit Terms; Industry Terms: Not Available to Industry
How to cite: pEMS1243 was a gift from Elizabeth Simpson (Addgene plasmid # 29125 ; http://n2t.net/addgene:29125 ; RRID:Addgene_29125)
